>Addgene plasmid #206826 | pJethlpAYFPCm | addgene full sequence | sequence record 415321 | Addgene NGS Result
GCCCCTGCAGCCGAATTATATTATTTTTGCCAAATAATTTTTAACAAAAGCTCTGAAGTCTTCTTCATTT
AAATTCTTAGATGATACTTCATCTGGAAAATTGTCCCAATTAGTAGCATCACGCTGTGAGTAAGTTCTAA
ACCATTTTTTTATTGTTGTATTATCTCTAATCTTACTACTCGATGAGTTTTCGGTATTATCTCTATTTTT
AACTTGGAGCAGGTTCCATTCATTGTTTTTTTCATCATAGTGAATAAAATCAACTGCTTTAACACTTGTG
CCTGAACACCATATCCATCCGGCGTAATACGACTCACTATAGGGAGAGCGGCCGCCAGATCTTCCGGATG
GCTCGAGTTTTTCAGCAAGATCATGGCAAACAAACAAGATTTGATCGCTAAAGTAGCAGAAGCTACAGAA
TTGACTAAGAAAGACTCAGCAGCAGCAGTTGAAGCTGTATTTGCAGCAGTAGCTGACTATCTTGCAGCTG
GTGAAAAAGTTCAATTGATCGGTTTTGGTAACTTTGAAGTTCGTGAGCGTGCAGAACGTAAAGGTCGCAA
CCCACAAACTGGTAAAGAAATGACAATTGCAGCTTCTAAAGTACCAGCATTCAAAGCTGGTAAAGCTCTT
AAAGACGCTGTTAAAGGATCCGGATCTGGTGGAGAAGCTGCAGCTAAATCTAGTTCTAGAGGATCTGGTG
GAGAAGCTGCAGCTAAAGCTGGATCAAAAGGAGAAGAACTTTTTACAGGTGTAGTACCTATCTTGGTTGA
ATTGGATGGTGATGTTAACGGTCACAAATTTTCTGTACGTGGTGAAGGTGAAGGTGATGCAACTAACGGT
AAATTGACACTTAAATTGATTTGTACAACTGGAAAACTTCCTGTTCCTTGGCCTACTCTTGTTACAACAT
TGGGTTATGGACTTATGTGTTTTGCTCGTTATCCTGATCATATGAAACGTCACGATTTTTTTAAATCTGC
TATGCCAGAAGGTTATGTACAAGAACGTACAATTTCATTTAAAGATGACGGAACATATAAAACACGTGCT
GAAGTAAAATTCGAAGGTGACACTCTTGTTAATCGTATCGAATTGAAAGGAATCGATTTCAAAGAAGATG
GTAACATTTTGGGACACAAACTTGAATACAACTTCAACTCTCATAATGTTTATATCACAGCTGACAAACA
AAAAAACGGTATTAAAGCTAATTTTAAAATTCGTCACAATGTTGAAGATGGAGGAGTTCAATTGGCTGAT
CATTATCAACAAAATACACCAATCGGAGACGGACCAGTATTGCTTCCAGATAACCACTACCTTTCTTATC
AATCAAAACTTTCAAAAGATCCTAACGAAAAACGTGACCATATGGTACTTCTTGAATTTGTTACAGCAGC
AGGTATCACTCACGGTATGGACGAACTTTATAAATAAGAATTCCGTATTGGTGGATAACACGAATTAATA
AAGGATATATTTGTAGTAGCAAGTGTATTTGTTTTATATTCTATGACCCTATTTGATTTACATGATTCTA
TATGGTATAATGGACTTGCTTATAAATATAGATGCTTGGATAGCAGGAGGTTGCAAGATGATGATGGCAG
TTAAATTAGCCTTCTAAAATTAAATAATAAAATTTTAGGAGGCTAATTTATGAAATTTAATTTGATAGAT
ATAGAGGATTGGAATAGAAAGCCATACTTTGAGCATTATTTAAATGCGGTAAGGTGCACTTACAGTATGA
CTGCAAATTTAGAGATAACTAGTTTACTGCGTGAAATTAAACTTAAGGGCCTGAAACTGTACCCTACGCT
TATTTATATCATCACAACTGTAGTTAATCGTCACAAGGAGTTCCGCACCAGTTTTGATCAAAACGGTAAG
TTAGGATACTGGGATAGTATGAACCCAAGTTATACTATCTTTCATAAGGATAACGAAACTTTTTCAAGTA
TTTGGACAGAGTATGACGAGAACTTCCCACGTTTCTACTATAATTACCTTGAGGATATCAGAAACTATAG
CGACGTTATGAATTTCATGCCTAAGGCAGGTCAACCTGCTAACACAATTAATGTGTCCAGCATTCCTTGG
GTGAATTTTACCGGATTCAACTTGAATATATATAATGATGCAACATATCTAATCCCTATTTTTACTATGG
GTAAGTATTTTCAGCAGGATAATAAAATTTTATTACCTATGTCTGTACAGGTGCATCATGCGGTTTGCGA
CGGTTACCATACCAGCAGATTTTTTAATGAGGTACAGGAATTAGTCTCAAATTTTGAGACATGGTTAGGA
GAAAAATAATATTAAAATGCTTGTGCTCGGGAGTTATAAACAAAGATCGAAAATATTGTTAAGATCGTGA
GGAAGCAAAGCGACCGAAGAAGTATATGTTCCATCTATGCAAGGACTTCCCGAGAAGGCGAGTGACAGCG
AAGACCGATTGGAAGGAGTCTGAGCTAAGTGGAGTAATATATTCATTCATTATAGAACCATCATTTCAAA
GGATTAGAGAAATCTAATCCTTTTTCTAGGTATTTTTATCCTAAGAATTTAATATGACAATCACGAGTTT
AATTTTTATTTTGGTGCTATTTATCCTAAGCAGAGCAAGCTTCAGGAAACTGAGACAGGAATTTTATTAA
AAATTTAAATTTTGAAGAAAGTTCAGGGTTAATAGCATCCATTTTTTGCTTTGCAAGTTCCTCAGCATTC
TTAACAAAAGACGTCTCTTTTGACATGTTTAAAGTTTAAACCTCCTGTGTGAAATTATTATCCGCTCATA
ATTCCACACATTATACGAGCCGGAAGCATAAAGTGTAAAGCCTGGGGTGCCTAATGAGTGAGCTAACTCA
CATTAATTGCGTTGCGCTCACTGCCAATTGCTTTCCAGTCGGGAAACCTGTCGTGCCAGCTGCATTAATG
AATCGGCCAACGCGCGGGGAGAGGCGGTTTGCGTATTGGGCGCTCTTCCGCTTCCTCGCTCACTGACTCG
CTGCGCTCGGTCGTTCGGCTGCGGCGAGCGGTATCAGCTCACTCAAAGGCGGTAATACGGTTATCCACAG
AATCAGGGGATAACGCAGGAAAGAACATGTGAGCAAAAGGCCAGCAAAAGGCCAGGAACCGTAAAAAGGC
CGCGTTGCTGGCGTTTTTCCATAGGCTCCGCCCCCCTGACGAGCATCACAAAAATCGACGCTCAAGTCAG
AGGTGGCGAAACCCGACAGGACTATAAAGATACCAGGCGTTTCCCCCTGGAAGCTCCCTCGTGCGCTCTC
CTGTTCCGACCCTGCCGCTTACCGGATACCTGTCCGCCTTTCTCCCTTCGGGAAGCGTGGCGCTTTCTCA
TAGCTCACGCTGTAGGTATCTCAGTTCGGTGTAGGTCGTTCGCTCCAAGCTGGGCTGTGTGCACGAACCC
CCCGTTCAGCCCGACCGCTGCGCCTTATCCGGTAACTATCGTCTTGAGTCCAACCCGGTAAGACACGACT
TATCGCCACTGGCAGCAGCCACTGGTAACAGGATTAGCAGAGCGAGGTATGTAGGCGGTGCTACAGAGTT
CTTGAAGTGGTGGCCTAACTACGGCTACACTAGAAGAACAGTATTTGGTATCTGCGCTCTGCTGAAGCCA
GTTACCTTCGGAAAAAGAGTTGGTAGCTCTTGATCCGGCAAACAAACCACCGCTGGTAGCGGTGGTTTTT
TTGTTTGCAAGCAGCAGATTACGCGCAGAAAAAAAGGATCTCAAGAAGATCCTTTGATCTTTTCTACGGG
GTCTGACGCTCAGTGGAACGAAAACTCACGTTAAGGGATTTTGGTCATGAGATTATCAAAAAGGATCTTC
ACCTAGATCCTTTTAAATTAAAAATGAAGTTTTAAATCAATCTAAAGTATATATGAGTAAACTTGGTCTG
ACAGTTACCAATGCTTAATCAGTGAGGCACCTATCTCAGCGATCTGTCTATTTCGTTCATCCATAGTTGC
CTGACTCCCCGTCGTGTAGATAACTACGATACGGGAGGGCTTACCATCTGGCCCCAGTGCTGCAATGATA
CCGCGAGACCCACGCTCACCGGCTCCAGATTTATCAGCAATAAACCAGCCAGCCGGAAGGGCCGAGCGCA
GAAGTGGTCCTGCAACTTTATCCGCCTCCATCCAGTCTATTAATTGTTGCCGGGAAGCTAGAGTAAGTAG
TTCGCCAGTTAATAGTTTGCGCAACGTTGTTGCCATTGCTACAGGCATCGTGGTGTCACGCTCGTCGTTT
GGTATGGCTTCATTCAGCTCCGGTTCCCAACGATCAAGGCGAGTTACATGATCCCCCATGTTGTGCAAAA
AAGCGGTTAGCTCCTTCGGTCCTCCGATCGTTGTCAGAAGTAAGTTGGCCGCAGTGTTATCACTCATGGT
TATGGCAGCACTGCATAATTCTCTTACTGTCATGCCATCCGTAAGATGCTTTTCTGTGACTGGTGAGTAC
TCAACCAAGTCATTCTGAGAATAGTGTATGCGGCGACCGAGTTGCTCTTGCCCGGCGTCAATACGGGATA
ATACCGCGCCACATAGCAGAACTTTAAAAGTGCTCATCATTGGAAAACGTTCTTCGGGGCGAAAACTCTC
AAGGATCTTACCGCTGTTGAGATCCAGTTCGATGTAACCCACTCGTGCACCCAACTGATCTTCAGCATCT
TTTACTTTCACCAGCGTTTCTGGGTGAGCAAAAACAGGAAGGCAAAATGCCGCAAAAAAGGGAATAAGGG
CGACACGGAAATGTTGAATACTCATACTCTTCCTTTTTCAATATTATTGAAGCATTTATCAGGGTTATTG
TCTCATGAGCGGATACATATTTGAATGTATTTAGAAAAATAAACAAATAGGGGTTCCGCGCACATTTCCC
CGAAAAGTGCCACCTGACGTCTAAGAAACCATTATTATCATGACATTAACCTATAAAAATAGGCGTATCA
CGAGGCC
Features (pLannotate 1.2.2; 11 found; start..end, strand, type, name):
    305..323     +  promoter       T7 promoter: promoter for bacteriophage T7 RNA polymerase
    373..645     +  CDS            hup: DBH_STRMU - Also known as hlpA. Experimental evidence at protein level: Swiss-Prot protein existence level 1. Histone-like DNA-binding protein which is capable of wrapping DNA to stabilize it, and thus to prevent its denaturation under extreme environmental conditions. Seems also to act as a fortuitous virulence factor in delayed sequelae by binding to heparan sulfate-proteoglycans in the extracellular matrix of target organs and acting as a nidus for in situ immune complex formation. From Streptococcus mutans serotype c (strain ATCC 700610 / UA159).
    730..1434    +  CDS            Superfolder GFP: Superfolder GFP is a basic (constitutively fluorescent) green fluorescent protein published in 2005, derived from Aequorea victoria. It is reported to be a very rapidly-maturing weak dimer.
   1660..2307    +  CDS            cat: CAT3_STAAU - Experimental evidence at transcript level: Swiss-Prot protein existence level 2. This enzyme is an effector of chloramphenicol resistance in bacteria. From Staphylococcus aureus.
   2622..2756    -  CDS            eco47IR (fragment): T2E7_ECOLX - Protein predicted: Swiss-Prot protein existence level 4. Recognizes the double-stranded sequence GGWCC and cleaves after G-1. From Escherichia coli.
   2809..2839    -  promoter       lac UV5 promoter: E. coli lac promoter with an "up" mutation
   2854..2875    -  protein_bind   CAP binding site: CAP binding activates transcription in the presence of cAMP. E. coli catabolite activator protein
   2900..2983    -  CDS            lacI (fragment): lac repressor; lacI; The lac repressor binds to the lac operator to inhibit transcription in E. coli. This inhibition can be relieved by adding lactose or isopropyl-β-D-thiogalactopyranoside (IPTG).
   3166..3754    -  rep_origin     ori: high-copy-number ColE1/pMB1/pBR322/pUC origin of replication
   3925..4785    -  CDS            AmpR: β-lactamase; bla; confers resistance to ampicillin, carbenicillin, and related antibiotics
   4786..4890    -  promoter       AmpR promoter: bla
