[The description below was written by a language model from this plasmid's Addgene catalogue record and pLannotate feature annotations shown in this document.]
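Description:
pJethlpAYFPCm is a high-copy E. coli cloning plasmid built on the Thermo Scientific pJET PCR-cloning backbone and catalogued as a synthetic biology vector. It replicates from a ColE1/pUC-type origin and is selected with ampicillin through the bla gene and its native promoter. The backbone also carries the remnants typical of pJET: a T7 promoter upstream of the cloning site, and, on the opposite strand, a lacUV5 promoter with a CAP binding site and a fragment of the eco47IR lethal gene. Insertion of a PCR product disrupts this gene, which provides positive selection for recombinants.

The roughly 2.25 kb insert is a cassette designed to be amplified rather than expressed from the plasmid itself. It contains hlpA from Streptococcus pneumoniae, which encodes the histone-like DNA-binding protein HU. The automated annotation matched this gene to its S. mutans homologue. HlpA is fused at its C-terminus to a fluorescent protein that the record names YFP. The annotation tool labels this reading frame as superfolder GFP, probably because Aequorea-derived variants are so similar in sequence. Downstream lies a chloramphenicol acetyltransferase gene (cat, of staphylococcal type), which the depositor says is driven by its own promoter. No dedicated promoter for hlpA-YFP is annotated in the feature table.

According to the record, the plasmid serves as a PCR template for generating hlpA-YFP fragments linked to a chloramphenicol marker. It belongs to a modular toolbox for gene regulation and multi-colour imaging in streptococci. Because HlpA binds DNA, such a fusion would typically label the nucleoid, with chloramphenicol selecting streptococcal transformants, although the record does not describe the integration strategy.
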