Addgene plasmid #206826: pJethlpAYFPCm
Purpose: Template for hlpA-YFP amplification associated with chloramphenicol resistance gene
Depositing lab: Virginie Libante. Depositing organization: Universite de Lorraine. Publication: A modular genetic toolbox for precise gene regulation and multi-color imaging in streptococci. Mignolet J, Schmid A, Staub J, van der Meer JR, Veening JW, Libante V. Microlife. 2026 Feb 26;7:uqag006. doi: 10.1093/femsml/uqag006. eCollection 2026. PubMed 41834799.
Backbone
  Vector backbone: ClonepJetPCR
  Backbone manufacturer: Thermo Scientific
  Backbone size w/o insert (bp): 2715
  Vector type: Synthetic Biology
  Selectable markers: Chloramphenicol
Growth in bacteria
  Bacterial resistance: Ampicillin, 100 μg/mL
  Growth temperature: 37°C
  Growth strain: DH5alpha
  Copy number: High Copy
Gene/Insert
  Gene/Insert name: hlpA
  Species: Streptococcus pneumoniae
  Insert size (bp): 2252
  Tag / fusion protein: YFP (C terminal on insert)
  Cloning method: Ligation Independent Cloning
  Sequencing primers: 5′ T7 promoter; 3′ M13-R(-46)
Resource information
  A portion of this plasmid was derived from a plasmid made by: Jan-Willem Veening Département de microbiologie fondamentale (DMF), Université de Lausanne
Terms and licenses: Academic/Nonprofit Terms; Industry Terms: Not Available to Industry
Depositor comments: chloramphenicol O-acetyltransferase gene under its own promoter is placed downstream of hlpA-YFP gene ; Please visit https://doi.org/10.1101/2025.05.10.653270 for bioRxiv preprint.
How to cite: pJethlpAYFPCm was a gift from Virginie Libante (Addgene plasmid # 206826 ; http://n2t.net/addgene:206826 ; RRID:Addgene_206826)
